Addgene plasmid #22229: pEGFP-C1-FBP17
Depositing lab: Pietro De Camilli. Depositing organization: Yale University. Publication: Dynamin and the actin cytoskeleton cooperatively regulate plasma membrane invagination by BAR and F-BAR proteins. Itoh T, Erdmann KS, Roux A, Habermann B, Werner H, De Camilli P. Dev Cell. 2005 Dec . 9(6):791-804. 10.1016/j.devcel.2005.11.005 PubMed 16326391.
Backbone
  Vector backbone: pEGFP-C1
  Backbone manufacturer: Clontech
  Backbone size w/o insert (bp): 4700
  Vector type: Mammalian Expression
  Selectable markers: Neomycin (select with G418)
Growth in bacteria
  Bacterial resistance: Kanamycin, 50 μg/mL
  Growth temperature: 37°C
  Growth strain: DH5alpha
  Copy number: High Copy
Gene/Insert
  Gene/Insert name: FBP17 (alt names: FNBP1; formin binding protein 1)
  Species: H. sapiens (human)
  Entrez Gene: FNBP1 (a.k.a. FBP17)
  Promoter: CMV
  Tag / fusion protein: GFP (N terminal on backbone)
  Cloning method: Restriction Enzyme; 5′ cloning site BglII/BamHI (destroyed during cloning); 3′ cloning site XhoI/SalI (destroyed during cloning)
  Sequencing primers: 5′ EGFP-C; 3′ SV40pA-R
Terms and licenses: Academic/Nonprofit Terms; Industry Terms: Not Available to Industry
How to cite: pEGFP-C1-FBP17 was a gift from Pietro De Camilli (Addgene plasmid # 22229 ; http://n2t.net/addgene:22229 ; RRID:Addgene_22229)
