[The description below was written by a language model from this plasmid's Addgene catalogue record.]
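Description:
pEGFP-C1-FBP17 is a mammalian expression plasmid built on the Clontech pEGFP-C1 backbone (about 4.7 kb without insert) that encodes human FBP17, also known as formin binding protein 1 (FNBP1), as a fusion to GFP. The backbone supplies the fluorescent protein upstream of the cloning site, so the tag sits at the N terminus of FBP17, and the fusion is transcribed from the CMV promoter, a strong constitutive promoter in most mammalian cell lines. The insert was introduced by restriction cloning through compatible-end ligations, BglII/BamHI at the 5′ junction and XhoI/SalI at the 3′ junction, and both sites were destroyed in the process, so the insert cannot be released with those enzymes. The size of the insert and the particular FBP17 isoform are not stated in the record.

In bacteria the plasmid is maintained at high copy number under kanamycin selection. In mammalian cells the neomycin resistance marker allows G418 selection, so the plasmid can be used to derive stable lines as well as for transient transfection. No feature table is provided, so other backbone elements such as origins of replication and polyadenylation signals are not itemised, although the listed 3′ sequencing primer points to an SV40 polyadenylation region downstream of the insert.

The associated publication concerns how dynamin and the actin cytoskeleton cooperate to regulate plasma membrane invagination by BAR and F-BAR domain proteins. This fits the use of the construct to express fluorescently tagged FBP17 in cultured cells, allowing its localisation and its effects on membranes to be followed by fluorescence microscopy.
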