>Addgene plasmid #22229 | pEGFP-C1-FBP17 | addgene partial sequence | sequence record 103599 | EGFP-C 5'-CATGGTCCTGCTGGAGTTCGTG-3'
CAAGTCCGGACTCAGATCCATGAGCTGGGGCACCGAGCTCTGGGATCAGTTTGACAACTTAGAAAAACAC
ACACAGTGGGGAATTGATATTCTTGAGAAATATATCAAGTTTGTGAAAGAAAGGACAGAGATTGAACTCA
GCTATGCAAAGCAACTCAGGAATCTTTCAAAGAAGTACCAACCTAAAAAGAACTCGAAGGAGGAAGAAGA
ATACAAGTATACGTCATGTAAAGCTTTCATTTCCAACCTGAACGAAATGAATGATTACGCAGGGCAGCAT
GAAGTTATCTCCGAGAACATGGCATCACAGATCATTGTGGACTTGGCACGCTATGTTCAGGAACTGAAAC
AGGAGAGGAAATCAAACTTTCACGATGGCCGTAAAGCACAGCAGCACATCGAGACTTGCTGGAAGCAGCT
TGAATCTAGTAAAAGGCGATTTGAACGCGATTGCAAAGAGGCGGACAGGGCGCAGCAGTACTTTGAGAAA
ATGGACGCTGACATCAATGTCACAAAAGCGGATGTTGAAAAGGCCCGACAACAAGCTCAAATACGTCACC
AAATGGCAGAGGACAGCAAAGCAGATTACTCATCCATTCTCCAGAAATTCAACCATGAGCAGCATGAATA
TTACCATACTCACATCCCCAACATCTTCCAGAAA
